>Addgene plasmid #240162 | pMWCAVI_H6BAP-OROV_N | addgene full sequence | sequence record 479202 | Addgene NGS Result
AGAAAGCGCCACGCTTCCCGAAGGGAGAAAGGCGGACAGGTATCCGGTAAGCGGCAGGGTCGGAACAGGA
GAGCGCACGAGGGAGCTTCCAGGGGGAAACGCCTGGTATCTTTATAGTCCTGTCGGGTTTCGCCACCTCT
GACTTGAGCGTCGATTTTTGTGATGCTCGTCAGGGGGGCGGAGCCTATGGAAAAACGCCAGCAACGCGGC
CTTTTTACGGTTCCTGGCCTTTTGCTGGCCTTTTGCTCACATGTTCTTTCCTGCGTTATCCCCTGATTCT
GTGGATAACCGTATTACCGCCTTTGAGTGAGCTGATACCGCTCGCCGCAGCCGAACGACCGAGCGCAGCG
AGTCAGTGAGCGAGGAAGCGGAAGAGCGCCTGATGCGGTATTTTCTCCTTACGCATCTGTGCGGTATTTC
ACACCGCAATGGTGCACTCTCAGTACAATCTGCTCTGATGCCGCATAGTTAAGCCAGTATACACTCCGCT
ATCGCTACGTGACTGGGTCATGGCTGCGCCCCGACACCCGCCAACACCCGCTGACGCGCCCTGACGGGCT
TGTCTGCTCCCGGCATCCGCTTACAGACAAGCTGTGACCGTCTCCGGGAGCTGCATGTGTCAGAGGTTTT
CACCGTCATCACCGAAACGCGCGAGGCAGGATCTCGATCCCGCGAAATTAATACGACTCACTATAGGGAG
ACCACAACGGTTTCCCTCTAGAAATAATTTTGTTTAACTTTAAGAAGGAGATATAATGCATCACCATCAC
CACCATCTGGAAGTGCTGTTTCAGGGCCCGAGCGGCCTGAACGATATTTTTGAAGCGCAGAAAATTGAAT
GGCATGAACATATGAGCGAGTTCATCTTCAACGACGTGCCCCAGCGGACCACCAGCACCTTTGATCCTGA
AGCCGCCTACGTGGCCTTCGAGGCCAGATATGGACAGGTGCTGAATGCCGGCGTTGTGCGGGTGTTCTTC
CTGAACCAGAAAAAGGCCAAGGACGTGCTGAGAAAGACCAGCAGACCCATGGTGGACCTGACCTTTGGCG
GAGTGCAGTTCGCCATGGTCAACAATCACTTCCCTCAGTTCCAGAGCAACCCCGTGCCTGACAATGGCCT
GACACTGCACAGACTGAGCGGCTACCTTGCCAGATGGGCCTTCACACAGATGCGGAGCCCTATCAAGCAG
GCCGAGTTTAGAGCCACCGTGGTGGTGCCTCTGGCCGAAGTGAAAGGCTGCACCTGGAATGATGGCGACG
CCATGTATCTGGGCTTTGCCGCTGGCGCCGAGATGTTCCTGCAGACCTTCACCTTCTTTCCACTGGTCAT
CGAGATGCACCGGGTGCTGAAGGACGGCATGGACGTGAACTTTATGAAGAAGGTGCTGCGGCAGCGCTAC
GGCCAGAAAACAGCTGAGCAGTGGATGCGGGAAGAGATCGTGGCCGTTAGAGCCGCCTTTGAGGCTGTGG
GAACACTGGCCTGGGCCAGAACAGGCTTTAGCCCTGCCGCCAGAGACTTCCTGAGACAGTTCGGCATCGA
CATCTGAGGATCCCCAGGAATTGCGAGCATGCCGGATCGCAAAGCGGCGGTGAGCCATTGGCAGCAGCGC
AGCTAAGAATTCCGATCCGGCTGCTAACAAAGCCCGAAAGGAAGCTGAGTTGGCTGCTGCCACCGCTGAG
CAATAACTAGCATAACCCCTTGGGGCCTCTAAACGGGTCTTGAGGGGTTTTTTGCTGAAAGGAGGAACTA
TATCCGGATAATTCTTGAAGACGAAAGGGCCTCGTGATACGCCTATTTTTATAGGTTAATGTCATGATAA
TAATGGTTTCTTAGACGTCAGGTGGCACTTTTCGGGGAAATGTGCGCGGAACCCCTATTTGTTTATTTTT
CTAAATACATTCAAATATGTATCCGCTCATGAGACAATAACCCTGATAAATGCTTCAATAATATTGAAAA
AGGAAGAGTATGAGTATTCAACATTTCCGTGTCGCCCTTATTCCCTTTTTTGCGGCATTTTGCCTTCCTG
TTTTTGCTCACCCAGAAACGCTGGTGAAAGTAAAAGATGCTGAAGATCAGTTGGGTGCACGAGTGGGTTA
CATCGAACTGGATCTCAACAGCGGTAAGATCCTTGAGAGTTTTCGCCCCGAAGAACGTTTTCCAATGATG
AGCACTTTTAAAGTTCTGCTATGTGGCGCGGTATTATCCCGTGTTGACGCCGGGCAAGAGCAACTCGGTC
GCCGCATACACTATTCTCAGAATGACTTGGTTGAGTACTCACCAGTCACAGAAAAGCATCTTACGGATGG
CATGACAGTAAGAGAATTATGCAGTGCTGCCATAACCATGAGTGATAACACTGCGGCCAACTTACTTCTG
ACAACGATCGGAGGACCGAAGGAGCTAACCGCTTTTTTGCACAACATGGGGGATCATGTAACTCGCCTTG
ATCGTTGGGAACCGGAGCTGAATGAAGCCATACCAAACGACGAGCGTGACACCACGATGCCTGCAGCAAT
GGCAACAACGTTGCGCAAACTATTAACTGGCGAACTACTTACTCTAGCTTCCCGGCAACAATTAATAGAC
TGGATGGAGGCGGATAAAGTTGCAGGACCACTTCTGCGCTCGGCCCTTCCGGCTGGCTGGTTTATTGCTG
ATAAATCTGGAGCCGGTGAGCGTGGGTCTCGCGGTATCATTGCAGCACTGGGGCCAGATGGTAAGCCCTC
CCGTATCGTAGTTATCTACACGACGGGGAGTCAGGCAACTATGGATGAACGAAATAGACAGATCGCTGAG
ATAGGTGCCTCACTGATTAAGCATTGGTAACTGTCAGACCAAGTTTACTCATATATACTTTAGATTGATT
TAAAACTTCATTTTTAATTTAAAAGGATCTAGGTGAAGATCCTTTTTGATAATCTCATGACCAAAATCCC
TTAACGTGAGTTTTCGTTCCACTGAGCGTCAGACCCCGTAGAAAAGATCAAAGGATCTTCTTGAGATCCT
TTTTTTCTGCGCGTAATCTGCTGCTTGCAAACAAAAAAACCACCGCTACCAGCGGTGGTTTGTTTGCCGG
ATCAAGAGCTACCAACTCTTTTTCCGAAGGTAACTGGCTTCAGCAGAGCGCAGATACCAAATACTGTCCT
TCTAGTGTAGCCGTAGTTAGGCCACCACTTCAAGAACTCTGTAGCACCGCCTACATACCTCGCTCTGCTA
ATCCTGTTACCAGTGGCTGCTGCCAGTGGCGATAAGTCGTGTCTTACCGGGTTGGACTCAAGACGATAGT
TACCGGATAAGGCGCAGCGGTCGGGCTGAACGGGGGGTTCGTGCACACAGCCCAGCTTGGAGCGAACGAC
CTACACCGAACTGAGATACCTACAGCGTGAGCTATG
Features (pLannotate 1.2.2; 10 found; start..end, strand, type, name):
    379..518     -  misc_feature   bom: basis of mobility region from pBR322
    620..659     -  CDS            rop (fragment): Rop protein, which maintains plasmids at low copy number; rop
    679..697     +  promoter       T7 promoter: promoter for bacteriophage T7 RNA polymerase
    729..751     +  RBS            RBS: efficient ribosome binding site from bacteriophage T7 gene 10 (Olins and Rangwala, 1989)
    855..1544    +  CDS            N: NCAP_SBVBH - Experimental evidence at protein level: Swiss-Prot protein existence level 1. Encapsidates the genome, protecting it from nucleases. The encapsidated genomic RNA is termed the nucleocapsid (NC) (By similarity). From Bovine Schmallenberg virus (isolate Bovine/BH80/Germany/2011) (SBV).
   1630..1679    +  CDS            SET1 (fragment): solubility-enhancement tag derived from T7 phage gene 10B
   1687..1734    +  terminator     T7 terminator: transcription terminator for bacteriophage T7 RNA polymerase
   1865..1969    +  promoter       AmpR promoter: bla
   1970..2830    +  CDS            AmpR: β-lactamase; bla; confers resistance to ampicillin, carbenicillin, and related antibiotics
   3001..193     +  rep_origin     ori (across the origin): high-copy-number ColE1/pMB1/pBR322/pUC origin of replication
