[The description below was written by a language model from this plasmid's Addgene catalogue record and pLannotate feature annotations shown in this document.]
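Description:
pMWCAVI_H6BAP-OROV_N is a small (about 3.4 kb) bacterial expression plasmid built on the pMW3CAvi backbone for producing the Oropouche virus (OROV, strain BeAn 19991) nucleoprotein N in E. coli. It is maintained through a ColE1/pMB1-type origin of replication and selected with ampicillin via the β-lactamase gene under its own promoter. The feature table also picks up a pBR322 bom (basis of mobility) region and only a short fragment of rop. The catalogue lists the plasmid as low copy, whereas the automated annotation labels the origin generically as a high-copy type, so the copy number is best taken from the catalogue entry.

The expression cassette follows a standard T7 layout: a T7 promoter and the phage T7 gene 10 ribosome binding site drive a synthetic open reading frame of roughly 720 bp, ending at a T7 terminator. Expression therefore depends on a host strain that supplies T7 RNA polymerase. According to the record, N carries three N-terminal elements: a 6xHis tag for metal-affinity purification, a rhinovirus 3C protease cleavage site, and a biotin acceptor peptide (BAP/AviTag) that can be site-specifically biotinylated by BirA ligase. These tags are not individually annotated but presumably occupy the gap between the RBS and the annotated N coding region. The annotation software matched that region to the homologous Schmallenberg virus nucleoprotein, which reflects similarity between related orthobunyaviruses rather than the true identity of the insert. A short "SET1" fragment called upstream of the terminator is likely residual T7 gene 10-derived vector sequence.

The associated publication concerns protein-based tools for detecting and characterising OROV infection, consistent with use of the purified, biotinylatable N protein as an antigen or assay reagent.
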