Addgene plasmid #240162: pMWCAVI_H6BAP-OROV_N
Purpose: Plasmid encoding Oropouche virus (OROV) nucleoprotein (N) with an N-terminal His6 and biotin acceptor peptide (BAP, a.k.a. AviTag) for expression in E. coli
Depositing lab: Stephen Graham. Depositing organization: University of Cambridge. Publication: Protein-based tools for the detection and characterisation of Oropouche virus infection. Merchant MK, de Paula Souza J, Abdelkarim S, Chakraborty S, Nasser Neto TA, Gutierrez Manchay KI, de Melo Jorge DM, do Nascimento VA, Sun Y, Caroe ER, Eyssen LEA, Rudd JS, Ribeiro Piauilino IC, Damasceno Pinto S, Pereira da Silva MH, Rocha do Nascimento F, Naveca FG, Proenca-Modena JL, da Silva LLP, Pinto de Figueiredo RM, Owens RJ, Arruda E, Graham SC. EMBO Mol Med. 2025 Aug 11. doi: 10.1038/s44321-025-00291-7. PubMed 40790101.
Backbone
  Vector backbone: pMW3CAvi
  Vector type: Bacterial Expression
Growth in bacteria
  Bacterial resistance: Ampicillin, 100 μg/mL
  Growth temperature: 37°C
  Growth strain: DH5alpha
  Copy number: Low Copy
Gene/Insert
  Gene/Insert name: Nucleoprotein (alt names: N; OROV N)
  Species: Synthetic; Oropouche virus (BeAn 19991)
  Insert size (bp): 720
  GenBank ID: AJE24680.1
  Tag / fusion protein: 6xHis (N terminal on insert); Rhinovirus 3C cleavage site (N terminal on insert); Biotin acceptor peptide (BAP, a.k.a. AviTag) (N terminal on insert)
Terms and licenses: Academic/Nonprofit Terms; Industry Terms: Not Available to Industry
How to cite: pMWCAVI_H6BAP-OROV_N was a gift from Stephen Graham (Addgene plasmid # 240162 ; http://n2t.net/addgene:240162 ; RRID:Addgene_240162)
